>Addgene plasmid #143283 | TFORF1476 | addgene full sequence | sequence record 396139 | Addgene NGS Result
TTAATGTAGTCTTATGCAATACTCTTGTAGTCTTGCAACATGGTAACGATGAGTTAGCAACATGCCTTAC
AAGGAGAGAAAAAGCACCGTGCATGCCGATTGGTGGAAGTAAGGTGGTACGATCGTGCCTTATTAGGAAG
GCAACAGACGGGTCTGACATGGATTGGACGAACCACTGAATTGCCGCATTGCAGAGATATTGTATTTAAG
TGCCTAGCTCGATACATAAACGGGTCTCTCTGGTTAGACCAGATCTGAGCCTGGGAGCTCTCTGGCTAAC
TAGGGAACCCACTGCTTAAGCCTCAATAAAGCTTGCCTTGAGTGCTTCAAGTAGTGTGTGCCCGTCTGTT
GTGTGACTCTGGTAACTAGAGATCCCTCAGACCCTTTTAGTCAGTGTGGAAAATCTCTAGCAGTGGCGCC
CGAACAGGGACTTGAAAGCGAAAGGGAAACCAGAGGAGCTCTCTCGACGCAGGACTCGGCTTGCTGAAGC
GCGCACGGCAAGAGGCGAGGGGCGGCGACTGGTGAGTACGCCAAAAATTTTGACTAGCGGAGGCTAGAAG
GAGAGAGATGGGTGCGAGAGCGTCAGTATTAAGCGGGGGAGAATTAGATCGCGATGGGAAAAAATTCGGT
TAAGGCCAGGGGGAAAGAAAAAATATAAATTAAAACATATAGTATGGGCAAGCAGGGAGCTAGAACGATT
CGCAGTTAATCCTGGCCTGTTAGAAACATCAGAAGGCTGTAGACAAATACTGGGACAGCTACAACCATCC
CTTCAGACAGGATCAGAAGAACTTAGATCATTATATAATACAGTAGCAACCCTCTATTGTGTGCATCAAA
GGATAGAGATAAAAGACACCAAGGAAGCTTTAGACAAGATAGAGGAAGAGCAAAACAAAAGTAAGACCAC
CGCACAGCAAGCGGCCGCTGATCTTCAGACCTGGAGGAGGAGATATGAGGGACAATTGGAGAAGTGAATT
ATATAAATATAAAGTAGTAAAAATTGAACCATTAGGAGTAGCACCCACCAAGGCAAAGAGAAGAGTGGTG
CAGAGAGAAAAAAGAGCAGTGGGAATAGGAGCTTTGTTCCTTGGGTTCTTGGGAGCAGCAGGAAGCACTA
TGGGCGCAGCGTCAATGACGCTGACGGTACAGGCCAGACAATTATTGTCTGGTATAGTGCAGCAGCAGAA
CAATTTGCTGAGGGCTATTGAGGCGCAACAGCATCTGTTGCAACTCACAGTCTGGGGCATCAAGCAGCTC
CAGGCAAGAATCCTGGCTGTGGAAAGATACCTAAAGGATCAACAGCTCCTGGGGATTTGGGGTTGCTCTG
GAAAACTCATTTGCACCACTGCTGTGCCTTGGAATGCTAGTTGGAGTAATAAATCTCTGGAACAGATTTG
GAATCACACGACCTGGATGGAGTGGGACAGAGAAATTAACAATTACACAAGCTTAATACACTCCTTAATT
GAAGAATCGCAAAACCAGCAAGAAAAGAATGAACAAGAATTATTGGAATTAGATAAATGGGCAAGTTTGT
GGAATTGGTTTAACATAACAAATTGGCTGTGGTATATAAAATTATTCATAATGATAGTAGGAGGCTTGGT
AGGTTTAAGAATAGTTTTTGCTGTACTTTCTATAGTGAATAGAGTTAGGCAGGGATATTCACCATTATCG
TTTCAGACCCACCTCCCAACCCCGAGGGGACCCATGCATTGCATCTCAATTAGTCAGCAACCAGGTGTGG
AAAGTCCCCAGGCTCCCCAGCAGGCAGAAGTATGCAAAGCATGCGTCTCAATTAGTCAGCAACCATAGTC
CCGCCCCTAACTCCGCCCATCCCGCCCCTAACTCCGCCCAGTTCCGCCCATTCTCCGCCCCATGGCTGAC
TAATTTTTTTTATTTATGCAGAGGCCGAGGCCGCCTCGGCCTCTGAGCTATTCCAGAAGTAGTGAGGAGG
CTTTTTTGGAGGCCTAGGCTTTTGCAAAAAGCTTTCTAGAGGTACCACCGGAGCTTACCATGACCGAGTA
CAAGCCCACGGTGCGCCTCGCCACCCGCGACGACGTCCCCAGGGCCGTACGCACCCTCGCCGCCGCGTTC
GCCGACTACCCCGCCACGCGCCACACCGTCGATCCGGACCGCCACATCGAGCGGGTCACCGAGCTGCAAG
AACTCTTCCTCACGCGCGTCGGGCTCGACATCGGCAAGGTGTGGGTCGCGGACGACGGCGCCGCCGTGGC
GGTCTGGACCACGCCGGAGAGCGTCGAAGCGGGGGCGGTGTTCGCCGAGATCGGCCCGCGCATGGCCGAG
TTGAGCGGTTCCCGGCTGGCCGCGCAGCAACAGATGGAAGGCCTCCTGGCGCCGCACCGGCCCAAGGAGC
CCGCGTGGTTCCTGGCCACCGTCGGCGTCTCGCCCGACCACCAGGGCAAGGGTCTGGGCAGCGCCGTCGT
GCTCCCCGGAGTGGAGGCGGCCGAGCGCGCCGGGGTGCCCGCCTTCCTGGAGACCTCCGCGCCCCGCAAC
CTCCCCTTCTACGAGCGGCTCGGCTTCACCGTCACCGCCGACGTCGAGGTGCCCGAAGGACCGCGCACCT
GGTGCATGACCCGCAAGCCCGGTGCCAGTTAACGAATTCTAGATCTTGAGACAAATGGCAGTATTCATCC
ACAATTTTAAAAGAAAAGGGGGGATTGGGGGGTACAGTGCAGGGGAAAGAATAGTAGACATAATAGCAAC
AGACATACAAACTAAAGAATTACAAAAACAAATTACAAAAATTCAAAATTTTCGGGTTTATTACAGGGAC
AGCAGAGATCCACTTTGGCGCCGGCTCGAGGCCTGCAGGTGCAAAGATGGATAAAGTTTTAAACAGAGAG
GAATCTTTGCAGCTAATGGACCTTCTAGGTCTTGAAAGGAGTGGGAATTGGCTCCGGTGCCCGTCAGTGG
GCAGAGCGCACATCGCCCACAGTCCCCGAGAAGTTGGGGGGAGGGGTCGGCAATTGAACCGGTGCCTAGA
GAAGGTGGCGCGGGGTAAACTGGGAAAGTGATGTCGTGTACTGGCTCCGCCTTTTTCCCGAGGGTGGGGG
AGAACCGTATATAAGTGCAGTAGTCGCCGTGAACGTTCTTTTTCGCAACGGGTTTGCCGCCAGAACACAG
GTAAGTGCCGTGTGTGGTTCCCGCGGGCCTGGCCTCTTTACGGGTTATGGCCCTTGCGTGCCTTGAATTA
CTTCCACCTGGCTGCAGTACGTGATTCTTGATCCCGAGCTTCGGGTTGGAAGTGGGTGGGAGAGTTCGAG
GCCTTGCGCTTAAGGAGCCCCTTCGCCTCGTGCTTGAGTTGAGGCCTGGCCTGGGCGCTGGGGCCGCCGC
GTGCGAATCTGGTGGCACCTTCGCGCCTGTCTCGCTGCTTTCGATAAGTCTCTAGCCATTTAAAATTTTT
GATGACCTGCTGCGACGCTTTTTTTCTGGCAAGATAGTCTTGTAAATGCGGGCCAAGATCTGCACACTGG
TATTTCGGTTTTTGGGGCCGCGGGCGGCGACGGGGCCCGTGCGTCCCAGCGCACATGTTCGGCGAGGCGG
GGCCTGCGAGCGCGGCCACCGAGAATCGGACGGGGGTAGTCTCAAGCTGGCCGGCCTGCTCTGGTGCCTG
GCCTCGCGCCGCCGTGTATCGCCCCGCCCTGGGCGGCAAGGCTGGCCCGGTCGGCACCAGTTGCGTGAGC
GGAAAGATGGCCGCTTCCCGGCCCTGCTGCAGGGAGCTCAAAATGGAGGACGCGGCGCTCGGGAGAGCGG
GCGGGTGAGTCACCCACACAAAGGAAAAGGGCCTTTCCGTCCTCAGCCGTCGCTTCATGTGACTCCACGG
AGTACCGGGCGCCGTCCAGGCACCTCGATTAGTTCTCGAGCTTTTGGAGTACGTCGTCTTTAGGTTGGGG
GGAGGGGTTTTATGCGATGGAGTTTCCCCACACTGAGTGGGTGGAGACTGAAGTTAGGCCAGCTTGGCAC
TTGATGTAATTCTCCTTGGAATTTGCCCTTTTTGAGTTTGGATCTTGGTTCATTCTCAAGCCTCAGACAG
TGGTTCAAAGTTTTTTTCTTCCATTTCAGGTGTCGTGAGGCTAGCACCGCCACCATGTTCGGGAAACCAG
ACAAAATGGACGTTCGATGCCACTCGGACGCCGAGGCTGCCCGGGTCTCGAAGAACGCGCACAAGGAGAG
TCGGGAGAGCAAGGGCGCGGAGGGGAACCTCCCAGCCGCCTTCCTCAAGGAGCCGCAGGGCGCCTTCTCA
GCGTCGGGCGCTGCTGAGGATTGTAACAAAAGTAAATCCAATTCCGCAGCGGACCCGGATTACTGCCGCC
GGATCCTGGTCCGAGATGCCAAGGGGTCCATCCGAGAGATCATCCTGCCCAAGGGCCTGGACTTGGACCG
GCCTAAGAGGACGCGCACGTCCTTCACCGCGGAGCAGCTCTATCGGCTGGAGATGGAGTTCCAGCGCTGC
CAGTACGTGGTGGGCCGCGAGAGGACCGAGCTCGCCCGGCAGCTTAACCTCTCCGAGACCCAGGCAAATA
GTGAAGAAAATAATGAACGATTCAAACGCGGGATAAAAAAACAAAAGAAGAAAAGGAAGAAAGAGCCAGC
AAATGATGAGTCTCGGCGTGGGGACTCCGGGGGCAGAGGGTGGCAGCCCCTATAGTAATGAACTAGTCCG
TAACTTGAAAGTATTTCGATTTCTTGGCTTTATATATCTTGTGGAAAGGACGATAGTTAAGTCGTAACGT
ATACAACACGCGTTAAGTCGACAATCAACCTCTGGATTACAAAATTTGTGAAAGATTGACTGGTATTCTT
AACTATGTTGCTCCTTTTACGCTATGTGGATACGCTGCTTTAATGCCTTTGTATCATGCTATTGCTTCCC
GTATGGCTTTCATTTTCTCCTCCTTGTATAAATCCTGGTTGCTGTCTCTTTATGAGGAGTTGTGGCCCGT
TGTCAGGCAACGTGGCGTGGTGTGCACTGTGTTTGCTGACGCAACCCCCACTGGTTGGGGCATTGCCACC
ACCTGTCAGCTCCTTTCCGGGACTTTCGCTTTCCCCCTCCCTATTGCCACGGCGGAACTCATCGCCGCCT
GCCTTGCCCGCTGCTGGACAGGGGCTCGGCTGTTGGGCACTGACAATTCCGTGGTGTTGTCGGGGAAATC
ATCGTCCTTTCCTTGGCTGCTCGCCTGTGTTGCCACCTGGATTCTGCGCGGGACGTCCTTCTGCTACGTC
CCTTCGGCCCTCAATCCAGCGGACCTTCCTTCCCGCGGCCTGCTGCCGGCTCTGCGGCCTCTTCCGCGTC
TTCGCCTTCGCCCTCAGACGAGTCGGATCTCCCTTTGGGCCGCCTCCCCGCGTCGACTTTAAGACCAATG
ACTTACAAGGCAGCTGTAGATCTTAGCCACTTTTTAAAAGAAAAGGGGGGACTGGAAGGGCTAATTCACT
CCCAACGAAGACAAGATCTGCTTTTTGCTTGTACTGGGTCTCTCTGGTTAGACCAGATCTGAGCCTGGGA
GCTCTCTGGCTAACTAGGGAACCCACTGCTTAAGCCTCAATAAAGCTTGCCTTGAGTGCTTCAAGTAGTG
TGTGCCCGTCTGTTGTGTGACTCTGGTAACTAGAGATCCCTCAGACCCTTTTAGTCAGTGTGGAAAATCT
CTAGCAGTACGTATAGTAGTTCATGTCATCTTATTATTCAGTATTTATAACTTGCAAAGAAATGAATATC
AGAGAGTGAGAGGAACTTGTTTATTGCAGCTTATAATGGTTACAAATAAAGCAATAGCATCACAAATTTC
ACAAATAAAGCATTTTTTTCACTGCATTCTAGTTGTGGTTTGTCCAAACTCATCAATGTATCTTATCATG
TCTGGCTCTAGCTATCCCGCCCCTAACTCCGCCCATCCCGCCCCTAACTCCGCCCAGTTCCGCCCATTCT
CCGCCCCATGGCTGACTAATTTTTTTTATTTATGCAGAGGCCGAGGCCGCCTCGGCCTCTGAGCTATTCC
AGAAGTAGTGAGGAGGCTTTTTTGGAGGCCTAGGGACGTACCCAATTCGCCCTATAGTGAGTCGTATTAC
GCGCGCTCACTGGCCGTCGTTTTACAACGTCGTGACTGGGAAAACCCTGGCGTTACCCAACTTAATCGCC
TTGCAGCACATCCCCCTTTCGCCAGCTGGCGTAATAGCGAAGAGGCCCGCACCGATCGCCCTTCCCAACA
GTTGCGCAGCCTGAATGGCGAATGGG
[124 nt withheld, positions 6257-6380]
C
[91 nt withheld, positions 6382-6472]
A
[49 nt withheld, positions 6474-6522]
CCTTTGACGTTGGAGTCCACGTTCTTT
[37 nt withheld, positions 6550-6586]
ACCCTATCTCGGTCTATTCTTTTGATTTATAAGGGATTTTGCCGATTTCGGCCTATTGGTTAAAAAATGA
GCTGATTTAACAAAAATTTAACGCGAATTTTAACAAAATATTAACGCTTACAATTTAGGTGGCACTTTTC
GGGGAAATGTGCGCGGAACCCCTATTTGTTTATTTTTCTAAATACATTCAAATATGTATCCGCTCATGAG
ACAATAACCCTGATAAATGCTTCAATAATATTGAAAAAGGAAGAGTATGAGTATTCAACATTTCCGTGTC
GCCCTTATTCCCTTTTTTGCGGCATTTTGCCTTCCTGTTTTTGCTCACCCAGAAACGCTGGTGAAAGTAA
AAGATGCTGAAGATCAGTTGGGTGCACGAGTGGGTTACATCGAACTGGATCTCAACAGCGGTAAGATCCT
TGAGAGTTTTCGCCCCGAAGAACGTTTTCCAATGATGAGCACTTTTAAAGTTCTGCTATGTGGCGCGGTA
TTATCCCGTATTGACGCCGGGCAAGAGCAACTCGGTCGCCGCATACACTATTCTCAGAATGACTTGGTTG
AGTACTCACCAGTCACAGAAAAGCATCTTACGGATGGCATGACAGTAAGAGAATTATGCAGTGCTGCCAT
AACCATGAGTGATAACACTGCGGCCAACTTACTTCTGACAACGATCGGAGGACCGAAGGAGCTAACCGCT
TTTTTGCACAACATGGGGGATCATGTAACTCGCCTTGATCGTTGGGAACCGGAGCTGAATGAAGCCATAC
CAAACGACGAGCGTGACACCACGATGCCTGTAGCAATGGCAACAACGTTGCGCAAACTATTAACTGGCGA
ACTACTTACTCTAGCTTCCCGGCAACAATTAATAGACTGGATGGAGGCGGATAAAGTTGCAGGACCACTT
CTGCGCTCGGCCCTTCCGGCTGGCTGGTTTATTGCTGATAAATCTGGAGCCGGTGAGCGTGGGTCTCGCG
GTATCATTGCAGCACTGGGGCCAGATGGTAAGCCCTCCCGTATCGTAGTTATCTACACGACGGGGAGTCA
GGCAACTATGGATGAACGAAATAGACAGATCGCTGAGATAGGTGCCTCACTGATTAAGCATTGGTAACTG
TCAGACCAAGTTTACTCATATATACTTTAGATTGATTTAAAACTTCATTTTTAATTTAAAAGGATCTAGG
TGAAGATCCTTTTTGATAATCTCATGACCAAAATCCCTTAACGTGAGTTTTCGTTCCACTGAGCGTCAGA
CCCCGTAGAAAAGATCAAAGGATCTTCTTGAGATCCTTTTTTTCTGCGCGTAATCTGCTGCTTGCAAACA
AAAAAACCACCGCTACCAGCGGTGGTTTGTTTGCCGGATCAAGAGCTACCAACTCTTTTTCCGAAGGTAA
CTGGCTTCAGCAGAGCGCAGATACCAAATACTGTTCTTCTAGTGTAGCCGTAGTTAGGCCACCACTTCAA
GAACTCTGTAGCACCGCCTACATACCTCGCTCTGCTAATCCTGTTACCAGTGGCTGCTGCCAGTGGCGAT
AAGTCGTGTCTTACCGGGTTGGACTCAAGACGATAGTTACCGGATAAGGCGCAGCGGTCGGGCTGAACGG
GGGGTTCGTGCACACAGCCCAGCTTGGAGCGAACGACCTACACCGAACTGAGATACCTACAGCGTGAGCT
ATGAGAAAGCGCCACGCTTCCCGAAGGGAGAAAGGCGGACAGGTATCCGGTAAGCGGCAGGGTCGGAACA
GGAGAGCGCACGAGGGAGCTTCCAGGGGGAAACGCCTGGTATCTTTATAGTCCTGTCGGGTTTCGCCACC
TCTGACTTGAGCGTCGATTTTTGTGATGCTCGTCAGGGGGGCGGAGCCTATGGAAAAACGCCAGCAACGC
GGCCTTTTTACGGTTCCTGGCCTTTTGCTGGCCTTTTGCTCACATGTTCTTTCCTGCGTTATCCCCTGAT
TCTGTGGATAACCGTATTACCGCCTTTGAGTGAGCTGATACCGCTCGCCGCAGCCGAACGACCGAGCGCA
GCGAGTCAGTGAGCGAGGAAGCGGAAGAGCGCCCAATACGCAAACCGCCTCTCCCCGCGCGTTGGCCGAT
TCATTAATGCAGCTGGCACGACAGGTTTCCCGACTGGAAAGCGGGCAGTGAGCGCAACGCAATTAATGTG
AGTTAGCTCACTCATTAGGCACCCCAGGCTTTACACTTTATGCTTCCGGCTCGTATGTTGTGTGGAATTG
TGAGCGGATAACAATTTCACACAGGAAACAGCTATGACCATGATTACGCCAAGCGCGCAATTAACCCTCA
CTAAAGGGAACAAAAGCTGGAGCTGCAAGC
Features (pLannotate 1.2.2; 31 found; start..end, strand, type, name):
      5..231     +  promoter       RSV promoter: Rous sarcoma virus enhancer/promoter
    232..412     +  LTR            5' LTR (truncated): truncated 5' long terminal repeat (LTR) from HIV-1
    459..584     +  misc_feature   HIV-1 Ψ: packaging signal of human immunodeficiency virus type 1
    568..931     +  CDS            HIV-1 gag (fragment): gag protein from human immunodeficiency virus 1; gag
   1077..1310    +  misc_feature   RRE: The Rev response element (RRE) of HIV-1 allows for Rev-dependent mRNA export from the nucleus to the cytoplasm.
   1687..1713    +  CDS            Rev (fragment): human immunodeficiency virus 1 (HIV-1) Rev protein; rev; enhances nuclear export of unspliced and incompletely spliced viral mRNAs
   1720..1743    +  promoter       SV40 promoter (fragment): SV40 early promoter
   1744..1815    +  promoter       SV40 promoter (fragment): SV40 enhancer and early promoter
   1839..1974    +  rep_origin     SV40 ori: SV40 origin of replication
   2020..2616    +  CDS            PuroR (fragment): puromycin N-acetyltransferase; pac from Streptomyces; confers resistance to puromycin
   2665..2782    +  misc_feature   cPPT/CTS: central polypurine tract and central termination sequence of HIV-1
   2847..2913    +  CDS            small t antigen (fragment): SV40 (simian virus 40) small t antigen
   2920..4098    +  promoter       EF-1α promoter: strong constitutive promoter for human elongation factor EF-1α
   4115..4615    +  CDS            VAX1 (fragment): VAX1_HUMAN - Experimental evidence at protein level: Swiss-Prot protein existence level 1. Transcription factor that may function in dorsoventral specification of the forebrain. Required for axon guidance and major tract formation in the developing forebrain. May contribute to the differentiation of the neuroretina, pigmented epithelium and optic stalk (By similarity). From Homo sapiens (Human).
   4688..4741    +  promoter       U6 promoter (fragment): RNA polymerase III promoter for human U6 snRNA
   4783..5371    +  misc_feature   WPRE: woodchuck hepatitis virus posttranscriptional regulatory element
   5422..5441    +  misc_feature   cPPT/CTS (fragment): central polypurine tract and central termination sequence of HIV-1
   5443..5676    +  LTR            3' LTR (ΔU3): self-inactivating 3' long terminal repeat (LTR) from HIV-1
   5754..5875    +  polyA_signal   SV40 poly(A) signal: SV40 polyadenylation signal
   5915..6050    +  rep_origin     SV40 ori: SV40 origin of replication
   6071..6089    -  promoter       T7 promoter: promoter for bacteriophage T7 RNA polymerase
   6097..6252    +  CDS            lacZα (fragment): LacZα fragment of β-galactosidase; lacZ fragment
   6257..6685    +  rep_origin     f1 ori (sequence partly withheld): f1 bacteriophage origin of replication; arrow indicates direction of (+) strand synthesis
   6738..6842    +  promoter       AmpR promoter: bla
   6843..7703    +  CDS            AmpR: β-lactamase; bla; confers resistance to ampicillin, carbenicillin, and related antibiotics
   7874..8462    +  rep_origin     ori: high-copy-number ColE1/pMB1/pBR322/pUC origin of replication
   8645..8737    +  CDS            lacI (fragment): lac repressor; lacI; The lac repressor binds to the lac operator to inhibit transcription in E. coli. This inhibition can be relieved by adding lactose or isopropyl-β-D-thiogalactopyranoside (IPTG).
   8750..8771    +  protein_bind   CAP binding site: CAP binding activates transcription in the presence of cAMP. E. coli catabolite activator protein
   8786..8816    +  promoter       lac promoter: promoter for the E. coli lac operon
   8824..8840    +  protein_bind   lac operator: The lac repressor binds to the lac operator to inhibit transcription in E. coli. This inhibition can be relieved by adding lactose or isopropyl-β-D-thiogalactopyranoside (IPTG). lac repressor encoded by lacI
   8885..8903    +  promoter       T3 promoter: promoter for bacteriophage T3 RNA polymerase
