[The description below was written by a language model from this plasmid's Addgene catalogue record and pLannotate feature annotations shown in this document.]
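Description:
TFORF1476 is a third-generation-style, self-inactivating lentiviral expression plasmid built on the pLX_TRC317 backbone. It belongs to a barcoded library of human transcription factor open reading frames. It is propagated in E. coli through a high-copy ColE1/pUC origin with ampicillin resistance (AmpR under its own bla promoter). The backbone also carries an f1 origin and remnants of a lac/lacZα cloning region flanked by T7 and T3 promoters. Depositor comments warn that the plasmid can recombine, as is common for LTR-containing vectors.

The viral genome is transcribed from an RSV promoter fused to a truncated HIV-1 5' LTR. Downstream lie the Ψ packaging signal with a gag fragment, the RRE for Rev-dependent nuclear export, and a cPPT/CTS, and the genome ends in a ΔU3 3' LTR followed by an SV40 poly(A) signal. Within it, an SV40 early promoter drives puromycin N-acetyltransferase for selecting transduced mammalian cells. A separate EF-1α promoter drives the human VAX1 ORF, a homeobox transcription factor implicated in forebrain and optic development. A WPRE downstream of the ORF enhances transcript expression. The record gives the insert as 662 bp, while the annotation matches VAX1 over about 500 bp. The listed Entrez gene, VAV1, conflicts with both the insert name and the annotation, and appears to be a catalogue error.

According to the stated purpose, each construct carries a unique 24-bp barcode, which is not annotated in the feature table. The barcode allows the overexpressed factor to be identified in pooled screens, such as those for directed differentiation.
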