Addgene plasmid #143283: TFORF1476
Purpose: Lentiviral vector for overexpressing transcription factor ORFs with unique 24-bp barcodes. Barcodes facilitate identification of transcription factors in pooled screens.
Depositing lab: Feng Zhang. Depositing organization: Broad Institute. Publication: A transcription factor atlas of directed differentiation. Joung J, Ma S, Tay T, Geiger-Schuller KR, Kirchgatterer PC, Verdine VK, Guo B, Arias-Garcia MA, Allen WE, Singh A, Kuksenko O, Abudayyeh OO, Gootenberg JS, Fu Z, Macrae RK, Buenrostro JD, Regev A, Zhang F. Cell. 2023 Jan 5;186(1):209-229.e26. doi: 10.1016/j.cell.2022.11.026. PubMed 36608654.
Backbone
  Vector backbone: pLX_TRC317
  Backbone manufacturer: Broad Institute Genetic Perturbation Platform
  Backbone size w/o insert (bp): 8264
  Vector type: Mammalian Expression, Lentiviral
  Selectable markers: Puromycin
Growth in bacteria
  Bacterial resistance: Ampicillin, 100 μg/mL
  Growth temperature: 37°C
  Growth strain: NEB Stable
  Copy number: High Copy
Gene/Insert
  Gene/Insert name: VAX1
  Species: H. sapiens (human)
  Insert size (bp): 662
  Entrez Gene: VAV1 (a.k.a. VAV)
  Promoter: EF1a
  Cloning method: Unknown
  Sequencing primers: 5′ GGGTGGAGACTGAAGTTAGGCCAG; 3′ CACATAGCGTAAAAGGAGCAACATAG
Terms and licenses: Academic/Nonprofit Terms; Industry Terms: Not Available to Industry
Depositor comments: NM_199131,ENST00000277905 . The transcription factor ORF portion of this plasmid was synthesized by Genewiz. Please test multiple small colonies in case of plasmid recombination. To make this collection available in a timely manner, a portion of this collection was not fully sequenced by Addgene. If an Addgene verified full plasmid sequence is not available, please contact us prior to placing an order to request the full sequence.
How to cite: TFORF1476 was a gift from Feng Zhang (Addgene plasmid # 143283 ; http://n2t.net/addgene:143283 ; RRID:Addgene_143283)
