>Addgene plasmid #143283 | TFORF1476 | depositor partial sequence | sequence record 281987 | Insert
ACCGCCACCATGTTCGGGAAACCAGACAAAATGGACGTTCGATGCCACTCGGACGCCGAGGCTGCCCGGG
TCTCGAAGAACGCGCACAAGGAGAGTCGGGAGAGCAAGGGCGCGGAGGGGAACCTCCCAGCCGCCTTCCT
CAAGGAGCCGCAGGGCGCCTTCTCAGCGTCGGGCGCTGCTGAGGATTGTAACAAAAGTAAATCCAATTCC
GCAGCGGACCCGGATTACTGCCGCCGGATCCTGGTCCGAGATGCCAAGGGGTCCATCCGAGAGATCATCC
TGCCCAAGGGCCTGGACTTGGACCGGCCTAAGAGGACGCGCACGTCCTTCACCGCGGAGCAGCTCTATCG
GCTGGAGATGGAGTTCCAGCGCTGCCAGTACGTGGTGGGCCGCGAGAGGACCGAGCTCGCCCGGCAGCTT
AACCTCTCCGAGACCCAGGCAAATAGTGAAGAAAATAATGAACGATTCAAACGCGGGATAAAAAAACAAA
AGAAGAAAAGGAAGAAAGAGCCAGCAAATGATGAGTCTCGGCGTGGGGACTCCGGGGGCAGAGGGTGGCA
GCCCCTATAGTAATGAACTAGTCCGTAACTTGAAAGTATTTCGATTTCTTGGCTTTATATATCTTGTGGA
AAGGACGATAGTTAAGTCGTAACGTATACAAC
