>Addgene plasmid #143283 | TFORF1476 | depositor partial sequence | sequence record 281988 | Barcode
TAGTTAAGTCGTAACGTATACAAC
